>Addgene plasmid #175202 | pCfB8151 | addgene full sequence | sequence record 348279 | Addgene NGS Result
GTAAAACGACGGCCAGTGAATTGTAATACGACTCACTATAGGGCGAATTAATTCGAGCTCGGTACCCAGC
TTGCTTGTTCTTTTTGCAGAAGCTCAGAATAAACGCTCAACTTTGGCAGATCAATTCCCGGGGCTGAGGC
TTAATATGGCGAAAAAAAACTCACAATTGCCCTCTACTAGCGAGCAGATCTTGGAAAGGTCCACAACAGG
AGCTACCTTTCTCATGATGGGCCAACTTTTCACCAAACTGGTAACGTTCATACTAAATAATTTGTTGATC
AGGTTTCTGTCGCCCAGAATTTTCGGTATCACGGCCTTTCTAGAATTTATACAGGGCACAGTGTTATTTT
TTAGCAGAGATGCGATTCGTCTGTCGACGTTGAGAATCTCAGACTCCGGTAATGGAATAATCGATGATGA
CGACGAGGAGGAGTACCAGGAAACTCATTACAAGTCTAAAGTTTTGCAAACCGCAGTCAATTTTGCTTAC
ATTCCGTTTTGGATCGGGTTTCCACTGTCCATTGGTCTTATCGCCTGGCAGTACAGAAACATCAACGCGT
ATTTCATCACTCTTCCATTCTTCAGGTGGTCGATTTTTCTTATCTGGCTGAGTATCATCGTGGAGCTGTT
AAGCGAGCCATTCTTCATCGTCAACCAGTTTATGTTGAACTATGCCGCAAGGTCAAGATTTGAAAGCATC
GCGGTGACTACAGGATGTATTGTCAATTTTATAGTTGTTTATGCCGTTCAGCAATCCCGCTACCCAATGG
GGGTTGTCACATCGGACATTGACAAAGAAGGCATCGCCATATTGGCATTTGCCTTGGGAAAGTTAGCACA
TTCGATCACCCTGCTAGCATGTTACTACTGGGACTATCTCAAGAATTTCAAACCAAAGAAATTGTTCAGT
ACCAGGCTAACGAAGATAAAAACGCGTGAAAATAACGAATTGAAGAAAGGCTACCCAAAGAGCACATCTT
ATTTTTTCCAAAACGACATTTTACAGCACTTCAAAAAAGTTTATTTTCAACTATGTTTTAAGCATTTGTT
GACAGAGGGTGATAAGTTGATTATCAATTCTTTATGTACTGTGGAAGAACAAGGCATTTACGCTCTATTG
TCGAACTATGGATCGCTACTAACAAGATTATTATTTGCGCCGATCGAAGAATCTCTGCGGTTATTTTTGG
CCCGTTTATTATCCTCGCATAACCCTAAAAATTTAAAACTATCTATTGAAGTCCTGGTGAATTTAACAAG
GTTTTACATATACTTATCGTTAATGATCATTGTATTTGGGCCTGCCAATTCATCCTTTTTATTGCAGTTC
TTGATTGGCTCGAAATGGTCCACTACTTCCGTTTTGGACACTATAAGAGTCTACTGCTTTTACATCCCAT
TTTTATCGCTTAATGGTATTTTTGAAGCTTTTTTCCAGAGTGTAGCCACTGGTGACCAAATTTTGAAACA
TTCATATTTTATGATGGCCTTTTCTGGTATTTTCCTGCTCAATTCCTGGCTTCTTATTGAAAAACTCAAA
CTATCAATCGAAGGCTTGATATTGAGTAACATCATTAACATGGTGTTGAGAATATTGTATTGTGGAGTTT
TCTTGAATAAATTTCATAGGGAACTGTTTACAGATTCCTCTTTTTTCTTCAATTTTAAGGATTTCAAAAC
AGTTATTATTGCTGGCTCAACGATCTGTCTACTTGACTGGTGGTTTATTGGGTACGTTAAAAATTTACAA
CAATTTGTTGTTAACGTATTATTCGCAATGGGATTGTTAGCGTTAATTTTGGTCAAGGAGCGCCAAACCA
TACAATCTTTTATTAACAAGAGGGCGGTTTCCAATTCTAAAGATGTATGAATTAAACCTCAGCGAATTCG
TGAGAAAGCTTGGGAATAGGCCTTTCAGATCTGCCCGAGACCATGGATGAAGTATCTAGAAATAGCTTGA
TCTGGTTACCACTAAACCAGCCTCAAGAACACCCGAATGGAGTCTCTAAGCTACATAATACCAACTTACA
CTTTACAAAATGTTGTCCCCCAAAATGTAGCCATTCGTATCTGCTCCTAATAAAAARAAAGTTTCTTCAC
ATTCTAAAAAAAAAAAAAAAAAAAAAAAAAAAAAAAAAAMCCCCCCCCCCCCCCCCCCTGCAGGCGGCCG
CCTCGAGGCTAGCTTGAGTATTCTATAGTGTCACCTAAATAGCTTGGCGTAATCATGGTCATAGCTGTTT
CCTGTGTGAAATTGTTATCCGCTCACAATTCCACACAACATACGAGCCGGAAGCATAAAGTGTAAAGCCT
GGGGTGCCTAATGAGTGAGCTAACTCACATTAATTGCGTTGCGCTCACTGCCCGCTTTCCAGTCGGGAAA
CCTGTCGTGCCAGCTGCATTAATGAATCGGCCAACGCGCGGGGAGAGGCGGTTTGCGTATTGGGCGCTCT
TCCGCTTCCTCGCTCACTGACTCGCTGCGCTCGGTCGTTCGGCTGCGGCGAGCGGTATCAGCTCACTCAA
AGGCGGTAATACGGTTATCCACAGAATCAGGGGATAACGCAGGAAAGAACATGTGAGCAAAAGGCCAGCA
AAAGGCCAGGAACCGTAAAAAGGCCGCGTTGCTGGCGTTTTTCCATAGGCTCCGCCCCCCTGACGAGCAT
CACAAAAATCGACGCTCAAGTCAGAGGTGGCGAAACCCGACAGGACTATAAAGATACCAGGCGTTTCCCC
CTGGAAGCTCCCTCGTGCGCTCTCCTGTTCCGACCCTGCCGCTTACCGGATACCTGTCCGCCTTTCTCCC
TTCGGGAAGCGTGGCGCTTTCTCATAGCTCACGCTGTAGGTATCTCAGTTCGGTGTAGGTCGTTCGCTCC
AAGCTGGGCTGTGTGCACGAACCCCCCGTTCAGCCCGACCGCTGCGCCTTATCCGGTAACTATCGTCTTG
AGTCCAACCCGGTAAGACACGACTTATCGCCACTGGCAGCAGCCACTGGTAACAGGATTAGCAGAGCGAG
GTATGTAGGCGGTGCTACAGAGTTCTTGAAGTGGTGGCCTAACTACGGCTACACTAGAAGAACAGTATTT
GGTATCTGCGCTCTGCTGAAGCCAGTTACCTTCGGAAAAAGAGTTGGTAGCTCTTGATCCGGCAAACAAA
CCACCGCTGGTAGCGGTGGTTTTTTTGTTTGCAAGCAGCAGATTACGCGCAGAAAAAAAGGATCTCAAGA
AGATCCTTTGATCTTTTCTACGGGGTCTGACGCTCAGTGGAACGAAAACTCACGTTAAGGGATTTTGGTC
ATGAGATTATCAAAAAGGATCTTCACCTAGATCCTTTTAAATTAAAAATGAAGTTTTAAATCAATCTAAA
GTATATATGAGTAAACTTGGTCTGACAGTTACCAATGCTTAATCAGTGAGGCACCTATCTCAGCGATCTG
TCTATTTCGTTCATCCATAGTTGCCTGACTCCCCGTCGTGTAGATAACTACGATACGGGAGGGCTTACCA
TCTGGCCCCAGTGCTGCAATGATACCGCGAGACCCACGCTCACCGGCTCCAGATTTATCAGCAATAAACC
AGCCAGCCGGAAGGGCCGAGCGCAGAAGTGGTCCTGCAACTTTATCCGCCTCCATCCAGTCTATTAATTG
TTGCCGGGAAGCTAGAGTAAGTAGTTCGCCAGTTAATAGTTTGCGCAACGTTGTTGCCATTGCTACAGGC
ATCGTGGTGTCACGCTCGTCGTTTGGTATGGCTTCATTCAGCTCCGGTTCCCAACGATCAAGGCGAGTTA
CATGATCCCCCATGTTGTGCAAAAAAGCGGTTAGCTCCTTCGGTCCTCCGATCGTTGTCAGAAGTAAGTT
GGCCGCAGTGTTATCACTCATGGTTATGGCAGCACTGCATAATTCTCTTACTGTCATGCCATCCGTAAGA
TGCTTTTCTGTGACTGGTGAGTACTCAACCAAGTCATTCTGAGAATAGTGTATGCGGCGACCGAGTTGCT
CTTGCCCGGCGTCAATACGGGATAATACCGCGCCACATAGCAGAACTTTAAAAGTGCTCATCATTGGAAA
ACGTTCTTCGGGGCGAAAACTCTCAAGGATCTTACCGCTGTTGAGATCCAGTTCGATGTAACCCACTCGT
GCACCCAACTGATCTTCAGCATCTTTTACTTTCACCAGCGTTTCTGGGTGAGCAAAAACAGGAAGGCAAA
ATGCCGCAAAAAAGGGAATAAGGGCGACACGGAAATGTTGAATACTCATACTCTTCCTTTTTCAATATTA
TTGAAGCATTTATCAGGGTTATTGTCTCATGAGCGGATACATATTTGAATGTATTTAGAAAAATAAACAA
ATAGGGGTTCCGCGCACATTTCCCCGAAAAGTGCCACCTGACGTCTAAGAAACCATTATTATCATGACAT
TAACCTATAAAAATAGGCGTATCACGAGGCCCTTTCGTCTCGCGCGTTTCGGTGATGACGGTGAAAACCT
CTGACACATGCAGCTCCCGGAGACGGTCACAGCTTGTCTGTAAGCGGATGCCGGGAGCAGACAAGCCCGT
CAGGGCGCGTCAGCGGGTGTTGGCGGGTGTCGGGGCTGGCTTAACTATGCGGCATCAGAGCAGATTGTAC
TGAGAGTGCACCATATGCGGTGTGAAATACCGCACAGATGCGTAAGGAGAAAATACCGCATCAGGCGCCA
TTCGCCATTCAGGCTGCGCAACTGTTGGGAAGGGCGATCGGTGCGGGCCTCTTCGCTATTACGCCAGCTG
GCGAAAGGGGGATGTGCTGCAAGGCGATTAAGTTGGGTAACGCCAGGGTTTTCCCAGTCACGACGTT
Features (pLannotate 1.2.2; 16 found; start..end, strand, type, name):
     24..42      +  promoter       T7 promoter: promoter for bacteriophage T7 RNA polymerase
     50..67      +  misc_feature   MCS (fragment): pUC18/19 multiple cloning site
     74..116     +  5'UTR          Xenopus globin 5'-UTR: translational enhancer from the 5'-UTR of the major beta-globin gene of Xenopus laevis
    146..1867    +  CDS            RFT1: RFT1_YEAST - Experimental evidence at protein level: Swiss-Prot protein existence level 1. Involved in N-linked oligosaccharide assembly. Required for the translocation of Man(5)GlcNAc(2)-PP-dolichol from the cytoplasmic side to the lumenal side of the endoplasmic reticulum membrane. From Saccharomyces cerevisiae (strain ATCC 204508 / S288c) (Baker's yeast).
   1975..2100    +  3'UTR          Xenopus globin 3'-UTR: 3'-UTR of the major beta-globin gene of Xenopus laevis
   2192..2210    -  promoter       SP6 promoter: promoter for bacteriophage SP6 RNA polymerase
   2252..2268    -  protein_bind   lac operator: The lac repressor binds to the lac operator to inhibit transcription in E. coli. This inhibition can be relieved by adding lactose or isopropyl-β-D-thiogalactopyranoside (IPTG). lac repressor encoded by lacI
   2276..2306    -  promoter       lac promoter: promoter for the E. coli lac operon
   2321..2342    -  protein_bind   CAP binding site: CAP binding activates transcription in the presence of cAMP. E. coli catabolite activator protein
   2355..2447    -  CDS            lacI (fragment): lac repressor; lacI; The lac repressor binds to the lac operator to inhibit transcription in E. coli. This inhibition can be relieved by adding lactose or isopropyl-β-D-thiogalactopyranoside (IPTG).
   2630..3218    -  rep_origin     ori: high-copy-number ColE1/pMB1/pBR322/pUC origin of replication
   3389..4249    -  CDS            AmpR: β-lactamase; bla; confers resistance to ampicillin, carbenicillin, and related antibiotics
   4250..4354    -  promoter       AmpR promoter: bla
   4449..4484    +  CDS            rop (fragment): Rop protein, which maintains plasmids at low copy number; rop
   4586..4685    +  misc_feature   bom (fragment): basis of mobility region from pBR322
   4691..21      -  CDS            lacZα (fragment) (across the origin): LacZα fragment of β-galactosidase; lacZ fragment
