[The description below was written by a language model from this plasmid's Addgene catalogue record and pLannotate feature annotations shown in this document.]
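Description:
pCfB8151 is a Xenopus oocyte expression vector built on the pNB1u/pLIFE016 backbone and intended as a template for in vitro transcription rather than for direct expression in cells. It carries the Saccharomyces cerevisiae open reading frame YBL020W, which the sequence annotation identifies as RFT1, an endoplasmic reticulum membrane protein involved in N-linked oligosaccharide assembly and required for translocating the Man5GlcNAc2-PP-dolichol intermediate from the cytoplasmic to the lumenal face of the ER membrane. The insert was introduced by USER cloning. In bacteria the plasmid is maintained through a high-copy ColE1/pUC-type origin and selected with ampicillin via the β-lactamase gene. Fragments of lacZα, lacI, rop and bom, together with a lac promoter/operator region, are leftovers from the parental cloning vectors and have no apparent role in the construct's use.

The functional cassette begins with a bacteriophage T7 promoter, followed by the 5' UTR of the Xenopus laevis major β-globin gene, the RFT1 coding sequence, and the matching β-globin 3' UTR. The globin UTRs are standard elements in oocyte vectors, where the 5' UTR acts as a translational enhancer for injected synthetic transcripts. According to the record, the vector also adds a polyA tail downstream of the insert, although this tract is not separately annotated in the feature table. An SP6 promoter lies downstream in the opposite orientation. T7 RNA polymerase is used to generate mRNA from the plasmid for injection into Xenopus laevis oocytes. The associated publication concerns deorphanizing yeast solute carriers for uptake of xenobiotic compounds, so the construct was presumably used to test this protein for transport activity.
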