Addgene plasmid #175202: pCfB8151
Purpose: Xenopus oocyte expression vector containing YBL020W. Contains T7 RNA polymerase binding site, and adds polyA tail to YBL020W. Used for generation of mRNA, for injection into xenopus laevis oocytes.
Depositing lab: Irina Borodina. Depositing organization: Danmarks Tekniske Universitet. Publication: Deorphanizing solute carriers in Saccharomyces cerevisiae for secondary uptake of xenobiotic compounds. Moller-Hansen I, Saez-Saez J, van der Hoek SA, Dyekjaer JD, Christensen HB, Wright Muelas M, O'Hagan S, Kell DB, Borodina I. Front Microbiol. 2024 Apr 12;15:1376653. doi: 10.3389/fmicb.2024.1376653. PubMed 38680917.
Backbone
  Vector backbone: pNB1u/pLIFE016
  Backbone size w/o insert (bp): 3099
  Vector type: mRNA expression, injection into xenopus oocytes
Growth in bacteria
  Bacterial resistance: Ampicillin, 100 μg/mL
  Growth temperature: 37°C
  Growth strain: DH5alpha
  Copy number: High Copy
Gene/Insert
  Gene/Insert name: YBL020W
  Species: S. cerevisiae (budding yeast)
  Promoter: T7
  Tag / fusion protein: PolyA (C terminal on insert)
  Cloning method: Restriction Enzyme; 5′ cloning site Nt.BbvCI (not destroyed); 3′ cloning site USER cloning (unknown if destroyed)
  Sequencing primers: 5′ AAGGCGATTAAGTTGGGT; 3′ GTGTTCTTGAGGCTGGTTTA
Terms and licenses: Academic/Nonprofit Terms; Industry Terms: Not Available to Industry
Depositor comments: Generated by USER cloning
How to cite: pCfB8151 was a gift from Irina Borodina (Addgene plasmid # 175202 ; http://n2t.net/addgene:175202 ; RRID:Addgene_175202)
