>Addgene plasmid #175202 | pCfB8151 | depositor partial sequence | sequence record 339693 | YBL020W
ATGGCGAAAAAAAACTCACAATTGCCCTCTACTAGCGAGCAGATCTTGGAAAGGTCCACAACAGGAGCTA
CCTTTCTCATGATGGGCCAACTTTTCACCAAACTGGTAACGTTCATACTAAATAATTTGTTGATCAGGTT
TCTGTCGCCCAGAATTTTCGGTATCACGGCCTTTCTAGAATTTATACAGGGCACAGTGTTATTTTTTAGC
AGAGATGCGATTCGTCTGTCGACGTTGAGAATCTCAGACTCCGGTAATGGAATAATCGATGATGACGACG
AGGAGGAGTACCAGGAAACTCATTACAAGTCTAAAGTTTTGCAAACCGCAGTCAATTTTGCTTACATTCC
GTTTTGGATCGGGTTTCCACTGTCCATTGGTCTTATCGCCTGGCAGTACAGAAACATCAACGCGTATTTC
ATCACTCTTCCATTCTTCAGGTGGTCGATTTTTCTTATCTGGCTGAGTATCATCGTGGAGCTGTTAAGCG
AGCCATTCTTCATCGTCAACCAGTTTATGTTGAACTATGCCGCAAGGTCAAGATTTGAAAGCATCGCGGT
GACTACAGGATGTATTGTCAATTTTATAGTTGTTTATGCCGTTCAGCAATCCCGCTACCCAATGGGGGTT
GTCACATCGGACATTGACAAAGAAGGCATCGCCATATTGGCATTTGCCTTGGGAAAGTTAGCACATTCGA
TCACCCTGCTAGCATGTTACTACTGGGACTATCTCAAGAATTTCAAACCAAAGAAATTGTTCAGTACCAG
GCTAACGAAGATAAAAACGCGTGAAAATAACGAATTGAAGAAAGGCTACCCAAAGAGCACATCTTATTTT
TTCCAAAACGACATTTTACAGCACTTCAAAAAAGTTTATTTTCAACTATGTTTTAAGCATTTGTTGACAG
AGGGTGATAAGTTGATTATCAATTCTTTATGTACTGTGGAAGAACAAGGCATTTACGCTCTATTGTCGAA
CTATGGATCGCTACTAACAAGATTATTATTTGCGCCGATCGAAGAATCTCTGCGGTTATTTTTGGCCCGT
TTATTATCCTCGCATAACCCTAAAAATTTAAAACTATCTATTGAAGTCCTGGTGAATTTAACAAGGTTTT
ACATATACTTATCGTTAATGATCATTGTATTTGGGCCTGCCAATTCATCCTTTTTATTGCAGTTCTTGAT
TGGCTCGAAATGGTCCACTACTTCCGTTTTGGACACTATAAGAGTCTACTGCTTTTACATCCCATTTTTA
TCGCTTAATGGTATTTTTGAAGCTTTTTTCCAGAGTGTAGCCACTGGTGACCAAATTTTGAAACATTCAT
ATTTTATGATGGCCTTTTCTGGTATTTTCCTGCTCAATTCCTGGCTTCTTATTGAAAAACTCAAACTATC
AATCGAAGGCTTGATATTGAGTAACATCATTAACATGGTGTTGAGAATATTGTATTGTGGAGTTTTCTTG
AATAAATTTCATAGGGAACTGTTTACAGATTCCTCTTTTTTCTTCAATTTTAAGGATTTCAAAACAGTTA
TTATTGCTGGCTCAACGATCTGTCTACTTGACTGGTGGTTTATTGGGTACGTTAAAAATTTACAACAATT
TGTTGTTAACGTATTATTCGCAATGGGATTGTTAGCGTTAATTTTGGTCAAGGAGCGCCAAACCATACAA
TCTTTTATTAACAAGAGGGCGGTTTCCAATTCTAAAGATGTATAA
